>Addgene plasmid #25778 | pCS2 mouse twisted gastrulation | addgene partial sequence | sequence record 31637 | 25778 with SP6
ATCGATTCGAATTCATGCAGTGTCCCCCCATCCTACTTGTGTGGACCCTGTGGATTATGGCTGTGGATTG
CTCTCGCCCAAAGGTTTTCTTGCCCATTCAGCCTGAACAGGAGCCCCTCCAATCCAAGACTGACTACAAG
GACGACGATGACAAGCTCGAGTGTAACAAAGCACTCTGTGCCAGCGATGTGAGCAAATGCCTCATTCAGG
AGCTCTGCCAGTGCCGGCCTGGAGAAGGGAACTGCCCCTGCTGTAAGGAGTGCATGCTGTGCCTCGGGGC
CCTGTGGGACGAGTGCTGCGACTGTGTCGGTATGTGCAACCCTCGGAATTACAGCGACACCCCGCCCACA
TCCAAGAGCACCGTGGAGGAGCTGCACGAGCCCATTCCGTCCCTGTTCAGGGCGCTGACGGAGGGCGACA
CCCAGCTGAACTGGAACATCGTCTCCTTCCCTGTGGCAGAGGAGCTGTCACACCATGAAAACCTAGTCTC
CTTCCTAGAAACTGTGAACCAGCTGCACCACCAAAACGTGTCTGTTCCCAGCAACAATGTCCACGCCCCC
TTCCCCAGCGACAAAGAGCGCATGTGCACAGTGGTTTACTTTGATGACTGCATGTCCATCCACCAGTGTA
AGATATCCTGCGAATCCATGGGTGCATCCAAGTATCGCTGGTTTCACAACGCCTGCTGCGAGTGCATCGG
TCCAGAGTGCATTGACTATGGGAGTAAAACTGTCAAGTGTATGAACTGCATGTTTTAATCTAGAACTATA
GTGAGTCGTATTACGTAGATCCAGACATGATAAGATACATTGATGAGTTTGGACAAACCACAACTAGAAT
GCAGTGAAAAAATGCTTTATTTGTGAAATTTGTGATGCTATTGCTTTATTTGTAACCAT
