[The description below was written by a language model from this plasmid's Addgene catalogue record.]
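Description:
pCS2 mouse twisted gastrulation is a mammalian expression plasmid built on the pCS2+ backbone (about 4.1 kb without insert) that carries the mouse Twsg1 (twisted gastrulation, Tsg) coding sequence as a 669 bp insert cloned between EcoRI and XbaI sites, both of which are retained. It is maintained as a high-copy plasmid in E. coli under ampicillin selection. The record does not list the promoter or other backbone elements. pCS2+ vectors generally drive expression from a CMV-derived promoter with an SV40 polyadenylation signal, and carry an upstream SP6 promoter that allows in vitro synthesis of mRNA for embryo microinjection. The SP6 and T7 sequencing primers listed are consistent with phage promoter sites flanking the insert.

The Tsg sequence is fused at its N terminus to a Xenopus chordin signal peptide supplied by the backbone, followed by a Flag epitope, so the protein should be routed into the secretory pathway and released as an N-terminally Flag-tagged extracellular protein that can be detected or purified through the tag. Twisted gastrulation is a secreted regulator of BMP signalling that acts together with Chordin. According to the depositor's notes, this version of the protein homodimerizes, binds covalently to Chordin, is recognized by a commercial monoclonal anti-TSG antibody, and prevents formation of the ternary complex. The notes also say that the purified protein is readily ventralizing when injected into the blastocoel. These notes point to its use for producing tagged secreted Tsg for biochemical binding studies and for functional assays of dorsoventral patterning in embryos.
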