Addgene plasmid #25778: pCS2 mouse twisted gastrulation
Depositing lab: Edward De Robertis.
Backbone
  Vector backbone: pCS2+
  Backbone manufacturer: Stratagene
  Backbone size w/o insert (bp): 4095
  Vector type: Mammalian Expression
Growth in bacteria
  Bacterial resistance: Ampicillin, 100 μg/mL
  Growth temperature: 37°C
  Growth strain: DH5alpha
  Copy number: High Copy
Gene/Insert
  Gene/Insert name: twisted gastrulation
  Species: M. musculus (mouse)
  Insert size (bp): 669
  Entrez Gene: Twsg1 (a.k.a. Tsg, Twg, AW552143, D17Ertd403e, 1810013J15Rik, 9030422N06Rik)
  Tag / fusion protein: chordin signal peptide (N terminal on backbone); Flag (N terminal on insert)
  Cloning method: Restriction Enzyme; 5′ cloning site EcoRI (not destroyed); 3′ cloning site XbaI (not destroyed)
  Sequencing primers: 5′ SP6; 3′ T7
Terms and licenses: Academic/Nonprofit Terms; Industry Terms: Not Available to Industry
Depositor comments: Xenopus chordin signal peptide N-epitope. Will homo-dimerize, binds covalently to Chordin and is recognized by R&D monoclonal anti-TSG antibody MAB756. Prevents the making of Ternary complex as published in Oelgeschlager M, et al., 2003b. Purified protein is readily ventralizing when injected in blastocoel.
How to cite: pCS2 mouse twisted gastrulation was a gift from Edward De Robertis (Addgene plasmid # 25778 ; http://n2t.net/addgene:25778 ; RRID:Addgene_25778)
